>Addgene plasmid #126454 | pJHG003 | addgene full sequence | sequence record 245973 | Addgene NGS Result
GACGGATCGGGAGATCTCCCGATCCCCTATGGTGCACTCTCAGTACAATCTGCTCTGATGCCGCATAGTT
AAGCCAGTATCTGCTCCCTGCCTGTGTGTTGGAGGTCGCTGAGTAGTGCGCGAGCAAAATTTAAGCTACA
ACAAGGCAAGGCTTGACCGACAATTGCATGAAGAATCTGCTTAGGGTTAGGCGTTTTGCGCTGCTTCGCG
ATGTACGGGCCAGATATACGCGTTGACATTGATTATTGACTAGTTATTAATAGTAATCAATTACGGGGTC
ATTAGTTCATAGCCCATATATGGAGTTCCGCGTTACATAACTTACGGTAAATGGCCCGCCTGGCTGACCG
CCCAACGACCCCCGCCCATTGACGTCAATAATGACGTATGTTCCCATAGTAACGCCAATAGGGACTTTCC
ATTGACGTCAATGGGTGGAGTATTTACGGTAAACTGCCCACTTGGCAGTACATCAAGTGTATCATATGCC
AAGTACGCCCCCTATTGACGTCAATGACGGTAAATGGCCCGCCTGGCATTATGCCCAGTACATGACCTTA
TGGGACTTTCCTACTTGGCAGTACATCTACGTATTAGTCATCGCTATTACCATGGTGATGCGGTTTTGGC
AGTACATCAATGGGCGTGGATAGCGGTTTGACTCACGGGGATTTCCAAGTCTCCACCCCATTGACGTCAA
TGGGAGTTTGTTTTGGCACCAAAATCAACGGGACTTTCCAAAATGTCGTAACAACTCCGCCCCATTGACG
CAAATGGGCGGTAGGCGTGTACGGTGGGAGGTCTATATAAGCAGAGCTCTCTGGCTAACTAGAGAACCCA
CTGCTTACTGGCTTATCGAAATTAATACGACTCACTATAGGGAGACCCAAGCTGGCTAGCGCTACCGGTC
GCCACCATGGACAAGAAGTACTCCATTGGGCTCGATATCGGCACAAACAGCGTCGGCTGGGCCGTCATTA
CGGACGAGTACAAGGTGCCGAGCAAAAAATTCAAAGTTCTGGGCAATACCGATCGCCACAGCATAAAGAA
GAACCTCATTGGCGCCCTCCTGTTCGACTCCGGGGAGACGGCCGAAGCCACGCGGCTCAAAAGAACAGCA
CGGCGCAGATATACCCGCAGAAAGAATCGGATCTGCTACCTGCAGGAGATCTTTAGTAATGAGATGGCTA
AGGTGGATGACTCTTTCTTCCATAGGCTGGAGGAGTCCTTTTTGGTGGAGGAGGATAAAAAGCACGAGCG
CCACCCAATCTTTGGCAATATCGTGGACGAGGTGGCGTACCATGAAAAGTACCCAACCATATATCATCTG
AGGAAGAAGCTTGTAGACAGTACTGATAAGGCTGACTTGCGGTTGATCTATCTCGCGCTGGCGCATATGA
TCAAATTTCGGGGACACTTCCTCATCGAGGGGGACCTGAACCCAGACAACAGCGATGTCGACAAACTCTT
TATCCAACTGGTTCAGACTTACAATCAGCTTTTCGAAGAGAACCCGATCAACGCATCCGGAGTTGACGCC
AAAGCAATCCTGAGCGCTAGGCTGTCCAAATCCCGGCGGCTCGAAAACCTCATCGCACAGCTCCCTGGGG
AGAAGAAGAACGGCCTGTTTGGTAATCTTATCGCCCTGTCACTCGGGCTGACCCCCAACTTTAAATCTAA
CTTCGACCTGGCCGAAGATGCCAAGCTTCAACTGAGCAAAGACACCTACGATGATGATCTCGACAATCTG
CTGGCCCAGATCGGCGACCAGTACGCAGACCTTTTTTTGGCGGCAAAGAACCTGTCAGACGCCATTCTGC
TGAGTGATATTCTGCGAGTGAACACGGAGATCACCAAAGCTCCGCTGAGCGCTAGTATGATCAAGCGCTA
TGATGAGCACCACCAAGACTTGACTTTGCTGAAGGCCCTTGTCAGACAGCAACTGCCTGAGAAGTACAAG
GAAATTTTCTTCGATCAGTCTAAAAATGGCTACGCCGGATACATTGACGGCGGAGCAAGCCAGGAGGAAT
TTTACAAATTTATTAAGCCCATCTTGGAAAAAATGGACGGCACCGAGGAGCTGCTGGTAAAGCTTAACAG
AGAAGATCTGTTGCGCAAACAGCGCACTTTCGACAATGGAAGCATCCCCCACCAGATTCACCTGGGCGAA
CTGCACGCTATCCTCAGGCGGCAAGAGGATTTCTACCCCTTTTTGAAAGATAACAGGGAAAAGATTGAGA
AAATCCTCACATTTCGGATACCCTACTATGTAGGCCCCCTCGCCCGGGGAAATTCCAGATTCGCGTGGAT
GACTCGCAAATCAGAAGAGACCATCACTCCCTGGAACTTCGAGGAAGTCGTGGATAAGGGGGCCTCTGCC
CAGTCCTTCATCGAAAGGATGACTAACTTTGATAAAAATCTGCCTAACGAAAAGGTGCTTCCTAAACACT
CTCTGCTGTACGAGTACTTCACAGTTTATAACGAGCTCACCAAGGTCAAATACGTCACAGAAGGGATGAG
AAAGCCAGCATTCCTGTCTGGAGAGCAGAAGAAAGCTATCGTGGACCTCCTCTTCAAGACGAACCGGAAA
GTTACCGTGAAACAGCTCAAAGAAGACTATTTCAAAAAGATTGAATGTTTCGACTCTGTTGAAATCAGCG
GAGTGGAGGATCGCTTCAACGCATCCCTGGGAACGTATCACGATCTCCTGAAAATCATTAAAGACAAGGA
CTTCCTGGACAATGAGGAGAACGAGGACATTCTTGAGGACATTGTCCTCACCCTTACGTTGTTTGAAGAT
AGGGAGATGATTGAAGAACGCTTGAAAACTTACGCTCATCTCTTCGACGACAAAGTCATGAAACAGCTCA
AGAGGCGCCGATATACAGGATGGGGGCGGCTGTCAAGAAAACTGATCAATGGGATCCGAGACAAGCAGAG
TGGAAAGACAATCCTGGATTTTCTTAAGTCCGATGGATTTGCCAACCGGAACTTCATGCAGTTGATCCAT
GATGACTCTCTCACCTTTAAGGAGGACATCCAGAAAGCACAAGTTTCTGGCCAGGGGGACAGTCTTCACG
AGCACATCGCTAATCTTGCAGGTAGCCCAGCTATCAAAAAGGGAATACTGCAGACCGTTAAGGTCGTGGA
TGAACTCGTCAAAGTAATGGGAAGGCATAAGCCCGAGAATATCGTTATCGAGATGGCCCGAGAGAACCAA
ACTACCCAGAAGGGACAGAAGAACAGTAGGGAAAGGATGAAGAGGATTGAAGAGGGTATAAAAGAACTGG
GGTCCCAAATCCTTAAGGAACACCCAGTTGAAAACACCCAGCTTCAGAATGAGAAGCTCTACCTGTACTA
CCTGCAGAACGGCAGGGACATGTACGTGGATCAGGAACTGGACATCAATCGGCTCTCCGACTACGACGTG
GATCATATCGTGCCCCAGTCTTTTCTCAAAGATGATTCTATTGATAATAAAGTGTTGACAAGATCCGATA
AAAATAGAGGGAAGAGTGATAACGTCCCCTCAGAAGAAGTTGTCAAGAAAATGAAAAATTATTGGCGGCA
GCTGCTGAACGCCAAACTGATCACACAACGGAAGTTCGATAATCTGACTAAGGCTGAACGAGGTGGCCTG
TCTGAGTTGGATAAAGCCGGCTTCATCAAAAGGCAGCTTGTTGAGACACGCCAGATCACCAAGCACGTGG
CCCAAATTCTCGATTCACGCATGAACACCAAGTACGATGAAAATGACAAACTGATTCGAGAGGTGAAAGT
TATTACTCTGAAGTCTAAGCTGGTCTCAGATTTCAGAAAGGACTTTCAGTTTTATAAGGTGAGAGAGATC
AACAATTACCACCATGCGCATGATGCCTACCTGAATGCAGTGGTAGGCACTGCACTTATCAAAAAATATC
CCAAGCTTGAATCTGAATTTGTTTACGGAGACTATAAAGTGTACGATGTTAGGAAAATGATCGCAAAGTC
TGAGCAGGAAATAGGCAAGGCCACCGCTAAGTACTTCTTTTACAGCAATATTATGAATTTTTTCAAGACC
GAGATTACACTGGCCAATGGAGAGATTCGGAAGCGACCACTTATCGAAACAAACGGAGAAACAGGAGAAA
TCGTGTGGGACAAGGGTAGGGATTTCGCGACAGTCCGGAAGGTCCTGTCCATGCCGCAGGTGAACATCGT
TAAAAAGACCGAAGTACAGACCGGAGGCTTCTCCAAGGAAAGTATCCTCCCGAAAAGGAACAGCGACAAG
CTGATCGCACGCAAAAAAGATTGGGACCCCAAGAAATACGGCGGATTCGATTCTCCTACAGTCGCTTACA
GTGTACTGGTTGTGGCCAAAGTGGAGAAAGGGAAGTCTAAAAAACTCAAAAGCGTCAAGGAACTGCTGGG
CATCACAATCATGGAGCGATCAAGCTTCGAAAAAAACCCCATCGACTTTCTCGAGGCGAAAGGATATAAA
GAGGTCAAAAAAGACCTCATCATTAAGCTTCCCAAGTACTCTCTCTTTGAGCTTGAAAACGGCCGGAAAC
GAATGCTCGCTAGTGCGGGCGAGCTGCAGAAAGGTAACGAGCTGGCACTGCCCTCTAAATACGTTAATTT
CTTGTATCTGGCCAGCCACTATGAAAAGCTCAAAGGGTCTCCCGAAGATAATGAGCAGAAGCAGCTGTTC
GTGGAACAACACAAACACTACCTTGATGAGATCATCGAGCAAATAAGCGAATTCTCCAAAAGAGTGATCC
TCGCCGACGCTAACCTCGATAAGGTGCTTTCTGCTTACAATAAGCACAGGGATAAGCCCATCAGGGAGCA
GGCAGAAAACATTATCCACTTGTTTACTCTGACCAACTTGGGCGCGCCTGCAGCCTTCAAGTACTTCGAC
ACCACCATAGACAGAAAGCGGTACACCTCTACAAAGGAGGTCCTGGACGCCACACTGATTCATCAGTCAA
TTACGGGGCTCTATGAAACAAGAATCGACCTCTCTCAGCTCGGTGGAGACAGCAGGGCTGACCCCAAGAA
GAAGAGGAAGGTGAGCGGCAGCGAGACTCCCGGGACCTCAGAGTCCGCCACACCCGAAAGTATGGATCCA
CCACGAGCGTCCCACTTGAGCCCTCGGAAGAAGAGACCCCGGCAGACGGGTGCCTTGATGGCCTCCTCTC
CTCAAGACATCAAATTTCAAGATTTGGTCGTCTTCATTTTGGAGAAGAAAATGGGAACCACCCGCAGAGC
GTTCCTCATGGAGCTGGCCCGCAGGAAAGGGTTCAGGGTTGAAAATGAGCTCAGTGATTCTGTCACCCAC
ATTGTAGCAGAGAACAACTCGGGTTCGGATGTTCTGGAGTGGCTTCAAGCACAGAAAGTACAAGTCAGCT
CACAACCAGAGCTCCTCGATGTCTCCTGGCTGATCGAATGCATAGGAGCAGGGAAACCGGTGGAAATGAC
AGGAAAACACCAGCTTGTTGTGAGAAGAGACTATTCAGATAGCACCAACCCAGGCCCCCCGAAGACTCCA
CCAATTGCTGTACAAAAGATCTCCCAGTATGCGTGTCAGAGAAGAACCACTTTAAACAACTGTAACCAGA
TATTCACGGATGCCTTTGATATACTGGCTGAAAACTGTGAGTTTAGAGAAAATGAAGACTCCTGTGTGAC
ATTTATGAGAGCAGCTTCTGTATTGAAATCTCTGCCATTCACAATCATCAGTATGAAGGACACAGAAGGA
ATTCCCTGCCTGGGGTCCAAGGTGAAGGGTATCATAGAGGAGATTATTGAAGATGGAGAAAGTTCTGAAG
TTAAAGCTGTGTTAAATGATGAACGATATCAATCCTTCAAACTCTTTACTTCTGTATTTGGAGTGGGGCT
GAAGACTTCTGAGAAGTGGTTCAGGATGGGTTTCAGAACTCTGAGTAAAGTAAGGTCGGACAAAAGCCTG
AAATTTACACGAATGCAGAAAGCAGGATTTCTGTATTATGAAGACCTTGTCAGCTGTGTGACCAGGGCAG
AAGCAGAGGCCGTCAGTGTGCTGGTTAAAGAGGCTGTCTGGGCATTTCTTCCGGATGCTTTCGTCACCAT
GACAGGAGGGTTCCGGAGGGGTAAGAAGATGGGGCATGAGGTAGAGTTTTTAATTACCAGCCCAGGATCA
ACAGAGGATGAAGAGCAACTTTTACAGAAAGTGATGAACTTATGGGAAAAGAAGGGATTACTTTTATATT
ATGACCTTGTGGAGTCAACATTTGAAAAGCTCAGGTTGCCTAGCAGGAAGGTTGATGCTTTGGATCATTT
TCAAAAGTGCTTTCTGATTTTCAAATTGCCTCGTCAAAGAGTGGACAGTGACCAGTCCAGCTGGCAGGAA
GGAAAGACCTGGAAGGCCATCCGTGTGGATTTAGTTCTGTGCCCCTACGAGCGTCGTGCCTTTGCCCTGT
TGGGATGGACTGGCTCCCGGCAGTTTGAGAGAGACCTCCGGCGCTATGCCACACATGAGCGGAAGATGAT
TCTGGATAACCATGCTTTATATGACAAGACCAAGAGGATATTCCTCAAAGCAGAAAGTGAAGAAGAAATT
TTTGCGCATCTGGGATTGGATTATATTGAACCGTGGGAAAGAAATGCCTAGGCGGCCGCTCGAGTCTAGA
GGGCCCGTTTAAACCCGCTGATCAGCCTCGACTGTGCCTTCTAGTTGCCAGCCATCTGTTGTTTGCCCCT
CCCCCGTGCCTTCCTTGACCCTGGAAGGTGCCACTCCCACTGTCCTTTCCTAATAAAATGAGGAAATTGC
ATCGCATTGTCTGAGTAGGTGTCATTCTATTCTGGGGGGTGGGGTGGGGCAGGACAGCAAGGGGGAGGAT
TGGGAAGACAATAGCAGGCATGCTGGGGATGCGGTGGGCTCTATGGCTTCTGAGGCGGAAAGAACCAGCT
GGGGCTCTAGGGGGTATCCCC
[124 nt withheld, positions 6952-7075]
C
[91 nt withheld, positions 7077-7167]
A
[49 nt withheld, positions 7169-7217]
CCTTTGACGTTGGAGTCCACGTTCTTT
[37 nt withheld, positions 7245-7281]
ACCCTATCTCGGTCTATTCTTTTGATTTATAAGGGATTTTGCCGATTTCGGCCTATTGGTTAAAAAATGA
GCTGATTTAACAAAAATTTAACGCGAATTAATTCTGTGGAATGTGTGTCAGTTAGGGTGTGGAAAGTCCC
CAGGCTCCCCAGCAGGCAGAAGTATGCAAAGCATGCATCTCAATTAGTCAGCAACCAGGTGTGGAAAGTC
CCCAGGCTCCCCAGCAGGCAGAAGTATGCAAAGCATGCATCTCAATTAGTCAGCAACCATAGTCCCGCCC
CTAACTCCGCCCATCCCGCCCCTAACTCCGCCCAGTTCCGCCCATTCTCCGCCCCATGGCTGACTAATTT
TTTTTATTTATGCAGAGGCCGAGGCCGCCTCTGCCTCTGAGCTATTCCAGAAGTAGTGAGGAGGCTTTTT
TGGAGGCCTAGGCTTTTGCAAAAAGCTCCCGGGAGCTTGTATATCCATTTTCGGATCTGATCAAGAGACA
GGATGAGGATCGTTTCGCATGCAGCTCTCGGAGGGCGAAGAATCTCGTGCTTTCAGCTTCGATGTAGGAG
GGCGTGGATATGTCCTGCGGGTAAATAGCTGCGCCGATGGTTTCTACAAAGATCGTTATGTTTATCGGCA
CTTTGCATCGGCCGCGCTCCCGATTCCGGAAGTGCTTGACATTGGGGAATTTAGCGAGAGCCTGACCTAT
TGCATCTCCCGCCGTGCACAGGGTGTCACGTTGCAAGACCTGCCTGAAACCGAACTGCCCGCTGTTCTGC
AACCGGTCGCGGAGGCCATGGATGCGATCGCTGCGGCCGATCTTAGCCAGACGAGCGGGTTCGGCCCATT
CGGACCGCAAGGAATCGGTCAATACACTACATGGCGTGATTTCATATGCGCGATTGCTGATCCCCATGTG
TATCACTGGCAAACTGTGATGGACGACACCGTCAGTGCGTCCGTCGCGCAGGCTCTCGATGAGCTGATGC
TTTGGGCCGAGGACTGCCCCGAAGTCCGGCACCTCGTGCACGCGGATTTCGGCTCCAACAATGTCCTGAC
GGACAATGGCCGCATAACAGCGGTCATTGACTGGAGCGAGGCGATGTTCGGGGATTCCCAATACGAGGTC
GCCAACATCTTCTTCTGGAGGCCGTGGTTGGCTTGTATGGAGCAGCAGACGCGCTACTTCGAGCGGAGGC
ATCCGGAGCTTGCAGGATCGCCGCGGCTCCGGGCGTATATGCTCCGCATTGGTCTTGACCAACTCTATCA
GAGCTTGGTTGACGGCAATTTCGATGATGCAGCTTGGGCGCAGGGTCGATGCGACGCAATCGTCCGATCC
GGAGCCGGGACTGTCGGGCGTACACAAATCGCCCGCAGAAGCGCGGCCGTCTGGACCGATGGCTGTGTAG
AAGTACTCGCCGATAGTGGAAACCGACGCCCCAGCACTCGTCCGAGGGCAAAGGAATAGGCGGGACTCTG
GGGTTCGAAATGACCGACCAAGCGACGCCCAACCTGCCATCACGAGATTTCGATTCCACCGCCGCCTTCT
ATGAAAGGTTGGGCTTCGGAATCGTTTTCCGGGACGCCGGCTGGATGATCCTCCAGCGCGGGGATCTCAT
GCTGGAGTTCTTCGCCCACCCCAACTTGTTTATTGCAGCTTATAATGGTTACAAATAAAGCAATAGCATC
ACAAATTTCACAAATAAAGCATTTTTTTCACTGCATTCTAGTTGTGGTTTGTCCAAACTCATCAATGTAT
CTTATCATGTCTGTATACCGTCGACCTCTAGCTAGAGCTTGGCGTAATCATGGTCATAGCTGTTTCCTGT
GTGAAATTGTTATCCGCTCACAATTCCACACAACATACGAGCCGGAAGCATAAAGTGTAAAGCCTGGGGT
GCCTAATGAGTGAGCTAACTCACATTAATTGCGTTGCGCTCACTGCCCGCTTTCCAGTCGGGAAACCTGT
CGTGCCAGCTGCATTAATGAATCGGCCAACGCGCGGGGAGAGGCGGTTTGCGTATTGGGCGCTCTTCCGC
TTCCTCGCTCACTGACTCGCTGCGCTCGGTCGTTCGGCTGCGGCGAGCGGTATCAGCTCACTCAAAGGCG
GTAATACGGTTATCCACAGAATCAGGGGATAACGCAGGAAAGAACATGTGAGCAAAAGGCCAGCAAAAGG
CCAGGAACCGTAAAAAGGCCGCGTTGCTGGCGTTTTTCCATAGGCTCCGCCCCCCTGACGAGCATCACAA
AAATCGACGCTCAAGTCAGAGGTGGCGAAACCCGACAGGACTATAAAGATACCAGGCGTTTCCCCCTGGA
AGCTCCCTCGTGCGCTCTCCTGTTCCGACCCTGCCGCTTACCGGATACCTGTCCGCCTTTCTCCCTTCGG
GAAGCGTGGCGCTTTCTCATAGCTCACGCTGTAGGTATCTCAGTTCGGTGTAGGTCGTTCGCTCCAAGCT
GGGCTGTGTGCACGAACCCCCCGTTCAGCCCGACCGCTGCGCCTTATCCGGTAACTATCGTCTTGAGTCC
AACCCGGTAAGACACGACTTATCGCCACTGGCAGCAGCCACTGGTAACAGGATTAGCAGAGCGAGGTATG
TAGGCGGTGCTACAGAGTTCTTGAAGTGGTGGCCTAACTACGGCTACACTAGAAGAACAGTATTTGGTAT
CTGCGCTCTGCTGAAGCCAGTTACCTTCGGAAAAAGAGTTGGTAGCTCTTGATCCGGCAAACAAACCACC
GCTGGTAGCGGTGGTTTTTTTGTTTGCAAGCAGCAGATTACGCGCAGAAAAAAAGGATCTCAAGAAGATC
CTTTGATCTTTTCTACGGGGTCTGACGCTCAGTGGAACGAAAACTCACGTTAAGGGATTTTGGTCATGAG
ATTATCAAAAAGGATCTTCACCTAGATCCTTTTAAATTAAAAATGAAGTTTTAAATCAATCTAAAGTATA
TATGAGTAAACTTGGTCTGACAGTTACCAATGCTTAATCAGTGAGGCACCTATCTCAGCGATCTGTCTAT
TTCGTTCATCCATAGTTGCCTGACTCCCCGTCGTGTAGATAACTACGATACGGGAGGGCTTACCATCTGG
CCCCAGTGCTGCAATGATACCGCGAGACCCACGCTCACCGGCTCCAGATTTATCAGCAATAAACCAGCCA
GCCGGAAGGGCCGAGCGCAGAAGTGGTCCTGCAACTTTATCCGCCTCCATCCAGTCTATTAATTGTTGCC
GGGAAGCTAGAGTAAGTAGTTCGCCAGTTAATAGTTTGCGCAACGTTGTTGCCATTGCTACAGGCATCGT
GGTGTCACGCTCGTCGTTTGGTATGGCTTCATTCAGCTCCGGTTCCCAACGATCAAGGCGAGTTACATGA
TCCCCCATGTTGTGCAAAAAAGCGGTTAGCTCCTTCGGTCCTCCGATCGTTGTCAGAAGTAAGTTGGCCG
CAGTGTTATCACTCATGGTTATGGCAGCACTGCATAATTCTCTTACTGTCATGCCATCCGTAAGATGCTT
TTCTGTGACTGGTGAGTACTCAACCAAGTCATTCTGAGAATAGTGTATGCGGCGACCGAGTTGCTCTTGC
CCGGCGTCAATACGGGATAATACCGCGCCACATAGCAGAACTTTAAAAGTGCTCATCATTGGAAAACGTT
CTTCGGGGCGAAAACTCTCAAGGATCTTACCGCTGTTGAGATCCAGTTCGATGTAACCCACTCGTGCACC
CAACTGATCTTCAGCATCTTTTACTTTCACCAGCGTTTCTGGGTGAGCAAAAACAGGAAGGCAAAATGCC
GCAAAAAAGGGAATAAGGGCGACACGGAAATGTTGAATACTCATACTCTTCCTTTTTCAATATTATTGAA
GCATTTATCAGGGTTATTGTCTCATGAGCGGATACATATTTGAATGTATTTAGAAAAATAAACAAATAGG
GGTTCCGCGCACATTTCCCCGAAAAGTGCCACCTTACGTC
Features (pLannotate 1.2.2; 22 found; start..end, strand, type, name):
     28..80      -  misc_feature   bom (fragment): basis of mobility region from pBR322
    235..614     +  enhancer       CMV enhancer: human cytomegalovirus immediate early enhancer
    615..818     +  promoter       CMV promoter: human cytomegalovirus (CMV) immediate early promoter
    814..847     +  LTR            5' LTR (truncated) (fragment): truncated 5' long terminal repeat (LTR) from HIV-1
    863..881     +  promoter       T7 promoter: promoter for bacteriophage T7 RNA polymerase
    917..5020    +  CDS            cas9: CAS9_STRP1 - Also known as csn1 From Streptococcus pyogenes serotype M1.
   5054..5101    +  CDS            ABE(7.10) (fragment): adenine base editor comprising wild-type E. coli TadA fused to the evolved TadA*(7.10) mutant (Gaudelli et al., 2017)
   5102..6628    +  CDS            DNTT: TDT_HUMAN - Also known as TDT From Homo sapiens (Human).
   6682..6906    +  polyA_signal   bGH poly(A) signal: bovine growth hormone polyadenylation signal
   6910..6931    +  promoter       SV40 promoter (fragment): SV40 enhancer and early promoter
   6952..7380    +  rep_origin     f1 ori (sequence partly withheld): f1 bacteriophage origin of replication; arrow indicates direction of (+) strand synthesis
   7394..7723    +  promoter       SV40 promoter: SV40 enhancer and early promoter
   7790..8740    +  CDS            HygR (fragment): aminoglycoside phosphotransferase from E. coli confers resistance to hygromycin
   8761..8919    +  CDS            ble (fragment): BLE_KLEPN - Experimental evidence at protein level: Swiss-Prot protein existence level 1. Binding protein with a strong affinity to the bleomycin family of antibiotics. Binds to CL990; an antimitotic-antibiotic compound. From Klebsiella pneumoniae.
   8914..9035    +  polyA_signal   SV40 poly(A) signal: SV40 polyadenylation signal
   9106..9128    -  protein_bind   lac operator (fragment): The lac repressor binds to the lac operator to inhibit transcription in E. coli. This inhibition can be relieved by adding lactose or isopropyl-β-D-thiogalactopyranoside (IPTG). lac repressor encoded by lacI
   9132..9162    -  promoter       lac promoter: promoter for the E. coli lac operon
   9177..9198    -  protein_bind   CAP binding site: CAP binding activates transcription in the presence of cAMP. E. coli catabolite activator protein
   9211..9303    -  CDS            lacI (fragment): lac repressor; lacI; The lac repressor binds to the lac operator to inhibit transcription in E. coli. This inhibition can be relieved by adding lactose or isopropyl-β-D-thiogalactopyranoside (IPTG).
   9486..10074   -  rep_origin     ori: high-copy-number ColE1/pMB1/pBR322/pUC origin of replication
  10245..11105   -  CDS            AmpR: β-lactamase; bla; confers resistance to ampicillin, carbenicillin, and related antibiotics
  11106..11210   -  promoter       AmpR promoter: bla
