[The description below was written by a language model from this plasmid's Addgene catalogue record and pLannotate feature annotations shown in this document.]
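Description:
pJHG003 is a mammalian expression plasmid of about 11.2 kb built on a modified pcDNA3.1 backbone. It is propagated in E. coli through a high-copy ColE1/pUC-type origin with ampicillin selection (AmpR under its own bla promoter), and it also retains the f1 phage origin typical of this vector family. Two backbone changes are recorded: a Kozak consensus sequence was added downstream of the NheI site, and the neomycin marker was replaced by a hygromycin resistance gene. That gene is driven by the SV40 early promoter and terminated by the SV40 poly(A) signal, allowing selection of transfected mammalian cells.

The payload is a roughly 5.7 kb open reading frame expressed from the CMV immediate-early enhancer/promoter and terminated by the bGH polyadenylation signal, with a T7 promoter just upstream of the coding region. It encodes Streptococcus pyogenes Cas9 joined through an XTEN linker to human terminal deoxynucleotidyl transferase (DNTT/TdT). The short segment between the two coding sequences, which the automated annotation labels as a base-editor fragment, most likely corresponds to this XTEN linker, a flexible spacer previously used in Cas9 fusion proteins. The TdT moiety carries D343E and D345E substitutions that inactivate it, hence "dTdT". Several other small annotated fragments (an HIV-1 LTR piece, ble, lacI) are probably backbone remnants or spurious matches.

The associated work concerns lineage tracing and analog recording in mammalian cells by single-site DNA writing. A catalytically dead TdT fusion would plausibly serve as a control for an active Cas9-TdT fusion, although the record states only that the plasmid expresses Cas9-XTEN-dTdT in mammalian cells.
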