Addgene plasmid #126454: pJHG003
Purpose: Expresses Cas9-XTEN-dTdT in mammalian cells.
Depositing lab: Chang Liu. Depositing organization: University of California, Irvine. Publication: Lineage tracing and analog recording in mammalian cells by single-site DNA writing. Loveless TB, Grotts JH, Schechter MW, Forouzmand E, Carlson CK, Agahi BS, Liang G, Ficht M, Liu B, Xie X, Liu CC. Nat Chem Biol. 2021 Jun;17(6):739-747. doi: 10.1038/s41589-021-00769-8. Epub 2021 Mar 22. PubMed 33753928.
Backbone
  Vector backbone: pcDNA3.1
  Backbone manufacturer: Invitrogen
  Backbone size w/o insert (bp): 5523
  Total vector size (bp): 11238
  Modifications to backbone: Added a Kozak consensus sequence downstream of the NheI site. Switched neomycin resistance to hygromycin.
  Vector type: Mammalian Expression
  Selectable markers: Hygromycin
Growth in bacteria
  Bacterial resistance: Ampicillin, 100 μg/mL
  Growth temperature: 37°C
  Growth strain: NEB Stable
  Copy number: High Copy
Gene/Insert
  Gene/Insert name: Cas9-XTEN-dTdT (alt names: terminal deoxynucleotidyl transferase; DNA nucleotidylexotransferase; Cas9)
  Species: H. sapiens (human); Streptococcus pyogenes
  Insert size (bp): 5715
  Mutation: Added D343E and D345E to inactivate TdT.
  GenBank ID: NM_004088.3
  Entrez Gene: DNTT (a.k.a. TDT)
  Promoter: CMV
  Cloning method: Gibson Cloning
  Sequencing primers: 5′ CMV Forward; 3′ BGH Reverse
Resource information
  A portion of this plasmid was derived from a plasmid made by: George Church; Cas9 is from Addgene plasmid 41815.
Terms and licenses: Academic/Nonprofit Terms; Industry Terms: Not Available to Industry
Depositor comments: XTEN was used as a linker in a Cas9 fusion protein by Komor et al., 2016: doi 10.1038/nature17946. The inactivating TdT mutations D343E and D345E were identified by Yang et al., 1994, J Biol Chem. 1994 Apr 22;269(16):11859-68 and combined by Repasky et al., 2004, doi: 10.4049/jimmunol.172.9.5478. Please visit https://doi.org/10.1101/639120 for bioRxiv preprint.
How to cite: pJHG003 was a gift from Chang Liu (Addgene plasmid # 126454 ; http://n2t.net/addgene:126454 ; RRID:Addgene_126454)
